Addgene plasmid #203334: pET28-His8-aCat(660-885)
Purpose: Bacterial expression of alpha-catenin F-actin binding domain
Depositing lab: Tina Izard. Depositing organization: UF Scripps Biomedical Research. Publication: The nematode alpha-catenin ortholog, HMP1, has an extended alpha-helix when bound to actin filaments. Rangarajan ES, Smith EW, Izard T. J Biol Chem. 2023 Feb;299(2):102817. doi: 10.1016/j.jbc.2022.102817. Epub 2022 Dec 17. PubMed 36539037.
Backbone
  Vector backbone: pET28
  Backbone size w/o insert (bp): 5500
  Total vector size (bp): 6000
  Vector type: Bacterial Expression
Growth in bacteria
  Bacterial resistance: Kanamycin, 50 μg/mL
  Growth temperature: 37°C
  Growth strain: DH5alpha
  Copy number: High Copy
Gene/Insert
  Gene/Insert name: CTNNA1 (alt name: CTNA1-catenin)
  Species: H. sapiens (human)
  Insert size (bp): 750
  Mutation: aa 660-885 only
  Entrez Gene: CTNNA1 (a.k.a. CAP102, MDBS2, MDPT2)
  Tag / fusion protein: 8xHis with precision protease cleavage site (N terminal on insert)
  Cloning method: Unknown
  Sequencing primers: 5′ T7 forward; 3′ T7 reverse
Terms and licenses: Academic/Nonprofit Terms; Industry Terms: Not Available to Industry
How to cite: pET28-His8-aCat(660-885) was a gift from Tina Izard (Addgene plasmid # 203334 ; http://n2t.net/addgene:203334 ; RRID:Addgene_203334)
