[The description below was written by a language model from this plasmid's Addgene catalogue record and pLannotate feature annotations shown in this document.]
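Description:
pET28-His8-aCat(660-885) is a roughly 6 kb bacterial expression plasmid built on the pET28 backbone for producing the F-actin binding domain of human alpha-catenin (CTNNA1) in E. coli. It is selected with kanamycin through an aph(3')-Ia aminoglycoside phosphotransferase gene and replicates from a ColE1/pMB1-type origin. The backbone also carries the bom mobility region and the rop gene; rop normally restrains copy number, although the catalogue lists the plasmid as high copy. An f1 phage origin is present as well, along with short tetracycline-resistance remnants flanking the lacI region that are non-functional carry-overs from the pBR322 lineage.

The expression cassette follows the standard pET design: a T7 promoter immediately followed by a lac operator, the T7 gene 10 ribosome binding site, the coding region and a T7 terminator. The plasmid-encoded lacI repressor holds transcription off until IPTG is added, and expression requires a host that supplies T7 RNA polymerase. The insert encodes only residues 660–885 of alpha-catenin, fused at its N terminus to an eight-histidine tag followed by a PreScission-type protease cleavage site, so the protein can be captured by metal-affinity chromatography and the tag then removed. The small "capTEV" fragment annotated upstream of the insert most likely reflects this histidine stretch rather than a true TEV/biotinylation tag. Downstream of the insert the annotation detects a short His-tag fragment and a T7 gene 10-derived fragment typical of pET backbone sequence; the record does not indicate whether these are translated. According to the associated publication, the construct comes from structural work on alpha-catenin family proteins bound to actin filaments.
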