Features (pLannotate 1.2.2; 20 found; start..end, strand, type, name):
     12..440     +  rep_origin     f1 ori (sequence partly withheld): f1 bacteriophage origin of replication; arrow indicates direction of (+) strand synthesis
    493..550     +  promoter       AmpR promoter (fragment): bla
    559..1374    -  CDS            KanR: aminoglycoside phosphotransferase; aph(3')-Ia; confers resistance to kanamycin in bacteria or G418 (Geneticin®) in eukaryotes
   1496..2084    +  rep_origin     ori: high-copy-number ColE1/pMB1/pBR322/pUC origin of replication
   2270..2409    -  misc_feature   bom: basis of mobility region from pBR322
   2511..2702    -  CDS            rop: Rop protein, which maintains plasmids at low copy number; rop
   2719..3099    +  CDS            YPB1_ECOLX: Protein predicted: Swiss-Prot protein existence level 4. From Escherichia coli.
   3171..3462    -  CDS            TcR (fragment): tetracycline efflux protein; tet; confers resistance to tetracycline
   3477..3498    -  protein_bind   CAP binding site: CAP binding activates transcription in the presence of cAMP. E. coli catabolite activator protein
   3511..4593    -  CDS            lacI: lac repressor; lacI; The lac repressor binds to the lac operator to inhibit transcription in E. coli. This inhibition can be relieved by adding lactose or isopropyl-β-D-thiogalactopyranoside (IPTG).
   4594..4671    -  promoter       lacI promoter: lacI
   4679..4958    -  CDS            TcR (fragment): tetracycline efflux protein; tet; confers resistance to tetracycline
   4980..4998    +  promoter       T7 promoter: promoter for bacteriophage T7 RNA polymerase
   4999..5023    +  protein_bind   lac operator: The lac repressor binds to the lac operator to inhibit transcription in E. coli. This inhibition can be relieved by adding lactose or isopropyl-β-D-thiogalactopyranoside (IPTG). lac repressor encoded by lacI
   5038..5060    +  RBS            RBS: efficient ribosome binding site from bacteriophage T7 gene 10 (Olins and Rangwala, 1989)
   5079..5095    +  CDS            capTEV™ (fragment): composite tag for in vivo biotinylation, TEV protease cleavage, and 6xHis tagging
   5130..5807    +  CDS            CTNNA1 (fragment): CTNA1_HUMAN - Experimental evidence at protein level: Swiss-Prot protein existence level 1. Associates with the cytoplasmic domain of a variety of cadherins. The association of catenins to cadherins produces a complex which is linked to the actin filament network, and which seems to be of primary importance for cadherins cell-adhesion properties. Can associate with both E- and N-cadherins. Originally believed to be a stable component of E-cadherin/catenin adhesion complexes and to mediate the linkage of cadherins to the actin cytoskeleton at adherens junctions. In contrast, cortical actin was
   5832..5849    +  CDS            9xHis (fragment): 9xHis affinity tag
   5859..5908    +  CDS            SET1 (fragment): solubility-enhancement tag derived from T7 phage gene 10B
   5916..5963    +  terminator     T7 terminator: transcription terminator for bacteriophage T7 RNA polymerase
>Addgene plasmid #203334 | pET28-His8-aCat(660-885) | addgene full sequence | sequence record 402784 | Addgene NGS Result
TGGCGAATGGG
[124 nt withheld, positions 12-135]
C
[91 nt withheld, positions 137-227]
A
[49 nt withheld, positions 229-277]
CCTTTGACGTTGGAGTCCACGTTCTTT
[37 nt withheld, positions 305-341]
ACCCTATCTCGGTCTATTCTTTTGATTTATAAGGGATTTTGCCGATTTCGGCCTATTGGTTAAAAAATGA
GCTGATTTAACAAAAATTTAACGCGAATTTTAACAAAATATTAACGCTTACAATTTAGGTGGCACTTTTC
GGGGAAATGTGCGCGGAACCCCTATTTGTTTATTTTTCTAAATACATTCAAATATGTATCCGCTCATGAA
TTAATTCTTAGAAAAACTCATCGAGCATCAAATGAAACTGCAATTTATTCATATCAGGATTATCAATACC
ATATTTTTGAAAAAGCCGTTTCTGTAATGAAGGAGAAAACTCACCGAGGCAGTTCCATAGGATGGCAAGA
TCCTGGTATCGGTCTGCGATTCCGACTCGTCCAACATCAATACAACCTATTAATTTCCCCTCGTCAAAAA
TAAGGTTATCAAGTGAGAAATCACCATGAGTGACGACTGAATCCGGTGAGAATGGCAAAAGTTTATGCAT
TTCTTTCCAGACTTGTTCAACAGGCCAGCCATTACGCTCGTCATCAAAATCACTCGCATCAACCAAACCG
TTATTCATTCGTGATTGCGCCTGAGCGAGACGAAATACGCGATCGCTGTTAAAAGGACAATTACAAACAG
GAATCGAATGCAACCGGCGCAGGAACACTGCCAGCGCATCAACAATATTTTCACCTGAATCAGGATATTC
TTCTAATACCTGGAATGCTGTTTTCCCGGGGATCGCAGTGGTGAGTAACCATGCATCATCAGGAGTACGG
ATAAAATGCTTGATGGTCGGAAGAGGCATAAATTCCGTCAGCCAGTTTAGTCTGACCATCTCATCTGTAA
CATCATTGGCAACGCTACCTTTGCCATGTTTCAGAAACAACTCTGGCGCATCGGGCTTCCCATACAATCG
ATAGATTGTCGCACCTGATTGCCCGACATTATCGCGAGCCCATTTATACCCATATAAATCAGCATCCATG
TTGGAATTTAATCGCGGCCTAGAGCAAGACGTTTCCCGTTGAATATGGCTCATAACACCCCTTGTATTAC
TGTTTATGTAAGCAGACAGTTTTATTGTTCATGACCAAAATCCCTTAACGTGAGTTTTCGTTCCACTGAG
CGTCAGACCCCGTAGAAAAGATCAAAGGATCTTCTTGAGATCCTTTTTTTCTGCGCGTAATCTGCTGCTT
GCAAACAAAAAAACCACCGCTACCAGCGGTGGTTTGTTTGCCGGATCAAGAGCTACCAACTCTTTTTCCG
AAGGTAACTGGCTTCAGCAGAGCGCAGATACCAAATACTGTCCTTCTAGTGTAGCCGTAGTTAGGCCACC
ACTTCAAGAACTCTGTAGCACCGCCTACATACCTCGCTCTGCTAATCCTGTTACCAGTGGCTGCTGCCAG
TGGCGATAAGTCGTGTCTTACCGGGTTGGACTCAAGACGATAGTTACCGGATAAGGCGCAGCGGTCGGGC
TGAACGGGGGGTTCGTGCACACAGCCCAGCTTGGAGCGAACGACCTACACCGAACTGAGATACCTACAGC
GTGAGCTATGAGAAAGCGCCACGCTTCCCGAAGGGAGAAAGGCGGACAGGTATCCGGTAAGCGGCAGGGT
CGGAACAGGAGAGCGCACGAGGGAGCTTCCAGGGGGAAACGCCTGGTATCTTTATAGTCCTGTCGGGTTT
CGCCACCTCTGACTTGAGCGTCGATTTTTGTGATGCTCGTCAGGGGGGCGGAGCCTATGGAAAAACGCCA
GCAACGCGGCCTTTTTACGGTTCCTGGCCTTTTGCTGGCCTTTTGCTCACATGTTCTTTCCTGCGTTATC
CCCTGATTCTGTGGATAACCGTATTACCGCCTTTGAGTGAGCTGATACCGCTCGCCGCAGCCGAACGACC
GAGCGCAGCGAGTCAGTGAGCGAGGAAGCGGAAGAGCGCCTGATGCGGTATTTTCTCCTTACGCATCTGT
GCGGTATTTCACACCGCAATGGTGCACTCTCAGTACAATCTGCTCTGATGCCGCATAGTTAAGCCAGTAT
ACACTCCGCTATCGCTACGTGACTGGGTCATGGCTGCGCCCCGACACCCGCCAACACCCGCTGACGCGCC
CTGACGGGCTTGTCTGCTCCCGGCATCCGCTTACAGACAAGCTGTGACCGTCTCCGGGAGCTGCATGTGT
CAGAGGTTTTCACCGTCATCACCGAAACGCGCGAGGCAGCTGCGGTAAAGCTCATCAGCGTGGTCGTGAA
GCGATTCACAGATGTCTGCCTGTTCATCCGCGTCCAGCTCGTTGAGTTTCTCCAGAAGCGTTAATGTCTG
GCTTCTGATAAAGCGGGCCATGTTAAGGGCGGTTTTTTCCTGTTTGGTCACTGATGCCTCCGTGTAAGGG
GGATTTCTGTTCATGGGGGTAATGATACCGATGAAACGAGAGAGGATGCTCACGATACGGGTTACTGATG
ATGAACATGCCCGGTTACTGGAACGTTGTGAGGGTAAACAACTGGCGGTATGGATGCGGCGGGACCAGAG
AAAAATCACTCAGGGTCAATGCCAGCGCTTCGTTAATACAGATGTAGGTGTTCCACAGGGTAGCCAGCAG
CATCCTGCGATGCAGATCCGGAACATAATGGTGCAGGGCGCTGACTTCCGCGTTTCCAGACTTTACGAAA
CACGGAAACCGAAGACCATTCATGTTGTTGCTCAGGTCGCAGACGTTTTGCAGCAGCAGTCGCTTCACGT
TCGCTCGCGTATCGGTGATTCATTCTGCTAACCAGTAAGGCAACCCCGCCAGCCTAGCCGGGTCCTCAAC
GACAGGAGCACGATCATGCGCACCCGTGGGGCCGCCATGCCGGCGATAATGGCCTGCTTCTCGCCGAAAC
GTTTGGTGGCGGGACCAGTGACGAAGGCTTGAGCGAGGGCGTGCAAGATTCCGAATACCGCAAGCGACAG
GCCGATCATCGTCGCGCTCCAGCGAAAGCGGTCCTCGCCGAAAATGACCCAGAGCGCTGCCGGCACCTGT
CCTACGAGTTGCATGATAAAGAAGACAGTCATAAGTGCGGCGACGATAGTCATGCCCCGCGCCCACCGGA
AGGAGCTGACTGGGTTGAAGGCTCTCAAGGGCATCGGTCGAGATCCCGGTGCCTAATGAGTGAGCTAACT
TACATTAATTGCGTTGCGCTCACTGCCCGCTTTCCAGTCGGGAAACCTGTCGTGCCAGCTGCATTAATGA
ATCGGCCAACGCGCGGGGAGAGGCGGTTTGCGTATTGGGCGCCAGGGTGGTTTTTCTTTTCACCAGTGAG
ACGGGCAACAGCTGATTGCCCTTCACCGCCTGGCCCTGAGAGAGTTGCAGCAAGCGGTCCACGCTGGTTT
GCCCCAGCAGGCGAAAATCCTGTTTGATGGTGGTTAACGGCGGGATATAACATGAGCTGTCTTCGGTATC
GTCGTATCCCACTACCGAGATATCCGCACCAACGCGCAGCCCGGACTCGGTAATGGCGCGCATTGCGCCC
AGCGCCATCTGATCGTTGGCAACCAGCATCGCAGTGGGAACGATGCCCTCATTCAGCATTTGCATGGTTT
GTTGAAAACCGGACATGGCACTCCAGTCGCCTTCCCGTTCCGCTATCGGCTGAATTTGATTGCGAGTGAG
ATATTTATGCCAGCCAGCCAGACGCAGACGCGCCGAGACAGAACTTAATGGGCCCGCTAACAGCGCGATT
TGCTGGTGACCCAATGCGACCAGATGCTCCACGCCCAGTCGCGTACCGTCTTCATGGGAGAAAATAATAC
TGTTGATGGGTGTCTGGTCAGAGACATCAAGAAATAACGCCGGAACATTAGTGCAGGCAGCTTCCACAGC
AATGGCATCCTGGTCATCCAGCGGATAGTTAATGATCAGCCCACTGACGCGTTGCGCGAGAAGATTGTGC
ACCGCCGCTTTACAGGCTTCGACGCCGCTTCGTTCTACCATCGACACCACCACGCTGGCACCCAGTTGAT
CGGCGCGAGATTTAATCGCCGCGACAATTTGCGACGGCGCGTGCAGGGCCAGACTGGAGGTGGCAACGCC
AATCAGCAACGACTGTTTGCCCGCCAGTTGTTGTGCCACGCGGTTGGGAATGTAATTCAGCTCCGCCATC
GCCGCTTCCACTTTTTCCCGCGTTTTCGCAGAAACGTGGCTGGCCTGGTTCACCACGCGGGAAACGGTCT
GATAAGAGACACCGGCATACTCTGCGACATCGTATAACGTTACTGGTTTCACATTCACCACCCTGAATTG
ACTCTCTTCCGGGCGCTATCATGCCATACCGCGAAAGGTTTTGCGCCATTCGATGGTGTCCGGGATCTCG
ACGCTCTCCCTTATGCGACTCCTGCATTAGGAAGCAGCCCAGTAGTAGGTTGAGGCCGTTGAGCACCGCC
GCCGCAAGGAATGGTGCATGCAAGGAGATGGCGCCCAACAGTCCCCCGGCCACGGGGCCTGCCACCATAC
CCACGCCGAAACAAGCGCTCATGAGCCCGAAGTGGCGAGCCCGATCTTCCCCATCGGTGATGTCGGCGAT
ATAGGCGCCAGCAACCGCACCTGTGGCGCCGGTGATGCCGGCCACGATGCGTCCGGCGTAGAGGATCGAG
ATCTCGATCCCGCGAAATTAATACGACTCACTATAGGGGAATTGTGAGCGGATAACAATTCCCCTCTAGA
AATAATTTTGTTTAACTTTAAGAAGGAGATATACCATGGGCAGCAGCCATCATCATCATCATCACCATCA
TCTGGAAGTTCTGTTCCAGGGGCCCCATGACGATCAGCTGATAGCTGGCCAGAGTGCCCGGGCGATCATG
GCTCAGCTTCCCCAGGAGCAAAAAGCGAAGATTGCGGAACAGGTGGCCAGCTTCCAGGAAGAAAAGAGCA
AGCTGGATGCTGAAGTGTCCAAATGGGACGACAGTGGCAATGACATCATTGTGCTGGCCAAGCAGATGTG
CATGATTATGATGGAGATGACAGACTTTACCCGAGGTAAAGGACCACTCAAAAATACATCGGATGTCATC
AGTGCTGCCAAGAAAATTGCTGAGGCAGGATCCAGGATGGACAAGCTTGGCCGCACCATTGCAGACCATT
GCCCCGACTCGGCTTGCAAGCAGGACCTGCTGGCCTACCTGCAACGCATCGCCCTCTACTGCCACCAGCT
GAACATCTGCAGCAAGGTCAAGGCCGAGGTGCAGAATCTCGGCGGGGAGCTTGTTGTCTCTGGGGTGGAC
AGCGCCATGTCCCTGATCCAGGCAGCCAAGAACTTGATGAATGCTGTGGTGCAGACAGTGAAGGCATCCT
ACGTCGCCTCTACCAAATACCAAAAGTCACAGGGTATGGCTTCCCTCAACCTTCCTGCTGTGTCATGGAA
GATGAAGGCACCAGAGAAAAAGCCATTGGTGAAGAGAGAGAAACAGGATGAGACACAGACCAAGATTAAA
CGGGCATGAGAATTCGCGGCCGCACTCGAGCACCACCACCACCACCACTGAGATCCGGCTGCTAACAAAG
CCCGAAAGGAAGCTGAGTTGGCTGCTGCCACCGCTGAGCAATAACTAGCATAACCCCTTGGGGCCTCTAA
ACGGGTCTTGAGGGGTTTTTTGCTGAAAGGAGGAACTATATCCGGAT
